>Addgene plasmid #165138 | Orf3a-mCherry | addgene full sequence | sequence record 324467 | Addgene NGS Result
CTTCTGGAATAGCTCAGAGGCCGAGGCGGCCTCGGCCTCTGCATAAATAAAAAAAATTAGTCAGCCATGG
GGCGGAGAATGGGCGGAACTGGGCGGAGTTAGGGGCGGGATGGGCGGAGTTAGGGGCGGGACTATGGTTG
CTGACTAATTGAGATGCATGCTTTGCATACTTCTGCCTGCTGGGGAGCCTGGGGACTTTCCACACCTGGT
TGCTGACTAATTGAGATGCATGCTTTGCATACTTCTGCCTGCTGGGGAGCCTGGGGACTTTCCACACCCT
AACTGACACACATTCCACAGCTGGTTCTTTCCGCCTCAGGACTCTTCCTTTTTCAATATTATTGAAGCAT
TTATCAGGGTTATTGTCTCATGAGCGGATACATATTTGAATGTATTTAGAAAAATAAACAAATAGGGGTT
CCGCGCACATTTCCCCGAAAAGTGCCACCTG
[124 nt withheld, positions 452-575]
C
[91 nt withheld, positions 577-667]
A
[49 nt withheld, positions 669-717]
CCTTTGACGTTGGAGTCCACGTTCTTT
[37 nt withheld, positions 745-781]
ACCCTATCTCGGTCTATTCTTTTGATTTATAAGGGATTTTGCCGATTTCGGCCTATTGGTTAAAAAATGA
GCTGATTTAACAAAAATTTAACGCGAATTTTAACAAAATATTAACGCTTACAATTTACGCCTTAAGATAC
ATTGATGAGTTTGGACAAACCACAACTAGAATGCAGTGAAAAAAATGCTTTATTTGTGAAATTTGTGATG
CTATTGCTTTATTTGTAACCATTATAAGCTGCAATAAACAAGTTAACAACAACAATTGCATTCATTTTAT
GTTTCAGGTTCAGGGGGAGGTGTGGGAGGTTTTTTAAAGCAAGTAAAACCTCTACAAATGTGGTATGGCT
GATTATGATCTAGAGTCGCGGCCGCTTTACTTGTACAGCTCGTCCATGCCGCCGGTGGAGTGGCGGCCCT
CGGCGCGTTCGTACTGTTCCACGATGGTGTAGTCCTCGTTGTGGGAGGTGATGTCCAACTTGATGTTGAC
GTTGTAGGCGCCGGGCAGCTGCACGGGCTTCTTGGCCTTGTAGGTGGTCTTGACCTCAGCGTCGTAGTGG
CCGCCGTCCTTCAGCTTCAGCCTCTGCTTGATCTCGCCCTTCAGGGCGCCGTCCTCGGGGTACATCCGCT
CGGAGGAGGCCTCCCAGCCCATGGTCTTCTTCTGCATTACGGGGCCGTCGGAGGGGAAGTTGGTGCCGCG
CAGCTTCACCTTGTAGATGAACTCGCCGTCCTGCAGGGAGGAGTCCTGGGTCACGGTCACCACGCCGCCG
TCCTCGAAGTTCATCACGCGCTCCCACTTGAAGCCCTCGGGGAAGGACAGCTTCAAGTAGTCGGGGATGT
CGGCGGGGTGCTTCACGTAGGCCTTGGAGCCGTACATGAACTGAGGGGACAGGATGTCCCAGGCGAAGGG
CAGGGGGCCACCCTTGGTCACCTTCAGCTTGGCGGTCTGGGTGCCCTCGTAGGGGCGGCCCTCGCCCTCG
CCCTCGATCTCGAACTCGTGGCCGTTCACGGAGCCCTCCATGTGCACCTTGAAGCGCATGAACTCCTTGA
TGATGGCCATGTTATCCTCCTCGCCCTTGCTCACCATGGTGGCGGGATCCCGGGCCCGCGGTACCGTCGA
CTGCAGAATTCGAAGCTTGAGCTCGAGCAGGGGCACAGATGTGGTCGTGGTGGGCTCGTCATAGATCGGT
TCCATGACTGGATTCACTACACCGGAGCTTCCATCTATCGTGTGGATCTGCACATGCTCCTCTGGCTCAT
CAACGATCTTGTTATAAATAAAAAATGTGACATGCTCGACCCCGGTATCCGTGGACAACTGTGTACTGTA
CAGTTGATAATAATCGCTTGTGAAATAGCTATGCAGCACCACACAGTCCTTGACACCACTCTCCCATTTT
TCCGTATAGCCTCCAATCTGGTAATCATGCTCGGAGATTGGTGACGTTGTTCCGTCACCGGAGGTGATTA
CTATGGATGAGGTAACGCTATTGTAAGGTATGCAGTAATCATAACAATTAGTGTGCCAACAAAGGAAGTA
ATTGGCGTCATACAAGAGAGGATTCTTGCTCCGACACTTCCAGCACAACCAGAGTCTCATAATAATTCGT
ACGAAATTTATGCTCTGGAGGAAGTAAACGAGCGCGTACAGATACAGAAACGGGGCTTCCAGCCCGGCTG
CAACCAAGAGCAAGTGAGAATAGACAGTGACGAAAAGAAGAAGCAGGTTACAGACGAAATGAACACCTTT
GCTGAGAGCCAACTGCCATCTCTTCTTCAGCGTTATGATCTTAGACGCTGACTGGAATACCGCGAGCAGT
GCCACACCCACTATGAGCCAGCCGAATGGAAGAGAGGCTTGGATGGGAATTGTAGCAGTGGCCCTCACAA
AGTCACTCGGGGTCGCGTCCTTAATTTCTCCCTGTTTCAGTGTGACAGTCCCGATGGTAAAGATTCTCAT
AAAAAGGTCCATGGTGGCTAGCGGATCTGACGGTTCACTAAACCAGCTCTGCTTATATAGACCTCCCACC
GTACACGCCTACCGCCCATTTGCGTCAATGGGGCGGAGTTGTTACGACATTTTGGAAAGTCCCGTTGATT
TTGGTGCCAAAACAAACTCCCATTGACGTCAATGGGGTGGAGACTTGGAAATCCCCGTGAGTCAAACCGC
TATCCACGCCCATTGATGTACTGCCAAAACCGCATCACCATGGTAATAGCGATGACTAATACGTAGATGT
ACTGCCAAGTAGGAAAGTCCCATAAGGTCATGTACTGGGCATAATGCCAGGCGGGCCATTTACCGTCATT
GACGTCAATAGGGGGCGTACTTGGCATATGATACACTTGATGTACTGCCAAGTGGGCAGTTTACCGTAAA
TACTCCACCCATTGACGTCAATGGAAAGTCCCTATTGGCGTTACTATGGGAACATACGTCATTATTGACG
TCAATGGGCGGGGGTCGTTGGGCGGTCAGCCAGGCGGGCCATTTACCGTAAGTTATGTAACGCGGAACTC
CATATATGGGCTATGAACTAATGACCCCGTAATTGATTACTATTAATAACTAATGCATGGCGGTAATACG
GTTATCCACAGAATCAGGGGATAACGCAGGAAAGAACATGTGAGCAAAAGGCCAGCAAAAGGCCAGGAAC
CGTAAAAAGGCCGCGTTGCTGGCGTTTTTCCATAGGCTCCGCCCCCCTGACGAGCATCACAAAAATCGAC
GCTCAAGTCAGAGGTGGCGAAACCCGACAGGACTATAAAGATACCAGGCGTTTCCCCCTGGAAGCTCCCT
CGTGCGCTCTCCTGTTCCGACCCTGCCGCTTACCGGATACCTGTCCGCCTTTCTCCCTTCGGGAAGCGTG
GCGCTTTCTCATAGCTCACGCTGTAGGTATCTCAGTTCGGTGTAGGTCGTTCGCTCCAAGCTGGGCTGTG
TGCACGAACCCCCCGTTCAGCCCGACCGCTGCGCCTTATCCGGTAACTATCGTCTTGAGTCCAACCCGGT
AAGACACGACTTATCGCCACTGGCAGCAGCCACTGGTAACAGGATTAGCAGAGCGAGGTATGTAGGCGGT
GCTACAGAGTTCTTGAAGTGGTGGCCTAACTACGGCTACACTAGAAGAACAGTATTTGGTATCTGCGCTC
TGCTGAAGCCAGTTACCTTCGGAAAAAGAGTTGGTAGCTCTTGATCCGGCAAACAAACCACCGCTGGTAG
CGGTGGTTTTTTTGTTTGCAAGCAGCAGATTACGCGCAGAAAAAAAGGATCTCAAGAAGATCCTTTGATC
TTTTCTACGGGGTCTGACGCTCAGTGGAACGAAAACTCACGTTAAGGGATTTTGGTCATGAGATTATCAA
AAAGGATCTTCACCTAGATCCTTTTAAATTAAAAATGAAGTTTTAAATCAATCTAAAGTATATATGAGTA
ACCTGAGGCTATGGCAGGGCCTGCCGCCCCGACGTTGGCTGCGAGCCCTGGGCCTTCACCCGAACTTGGG
GGGTGGGGTGGGGAAAAGGAAGAAACGCGGGCGTATTGGCCCCAATGGGGTCTCGGTGGGGTATCGACAG
AGTGCCAGCCCTGGGACCGAACCCCGCGTTTATGAACAAACGACCCAACACCGTGCGTTTTATTCTGTCT
TTTTATTGCCGTCATAGCGCGGGTTCCTTCCGGTATTGTCTCCTTCCGTGTTTCAGTTAGCCTCCCCCTA
GGGTGGGCGAAGAACTCCAGCATGAGATCCCCGCGCTGGAGGATCATCCAGCCGGCGTCCCGGAAAACGA
TTCCGAAGCCCAACCTTTCATAGAAGGCGGCGGTGGAATCGAAATCTCGTGATGGCAGGTTGGGCGTCGC
TTGGTCGGTCATTTCGAACCCCAGAGTCCCGCTCAGAAGAACTCGTCAAGAAGGCGATAGAAGGCGATGC
GCTGCGAATCGGGAGCGGCGATACCGTAAAGCACGAGGAAGCGGTCAGCCCATTCGCCGCCAAGCTCTTC
AGCAATATCACGGGTAGCCAACGCTATGTCCTGATAGCGGTCCGCCACACCCAGCCGGCCACAGTCGATG
AATCCAGAAAAGCGGCCATTTTCCACCATGATATTCGGCAAGCAGGCATCGCCATGGGTCACGACGAGAT
CCTCGCCGTCGGGCATGCTCGCCTTGAGCCTGGCGAACAGTTCGGCTGGCGCGAGCCCCTGATGCTCTTC
GTCCAGATCATCCTGATCGACAAGACCGGCTTCCATCCGAGTACGTGCTCGCTCGATGCGATGTTTCGCT
TGGTGGTCGAATGGGCAGGTAGCCGGATCAAGCGTATGCAGCCGCCGCATTGCATCAGCCATGATGGATA
CTTTCTCGGCAGGAGCAAGGTGAGATGACAGGAGATCCTGCCCCGGCACTTCGCCCAATAGCAGCCAGTC
CCTTCCCGCTTCAGTGACAACGTCGAGCACAGCTGCGCAAGGAACGCCCGTCGTGGCCAGCCACGATAGC
CGCGCTGCCTCGTCTTGCAGTTCATTCAGGGCACCGGACAGGTCGGTCTTGACAAAAAGAACCGGGCGCC
CCTGCGCTGACAGCCGGAACACGGCGGCATCAGAGCAGCCGATTGTCTGTTGTGCCCAGTCATAGCCGAA
TAGCCTCTCCACCCAAGCGGCCGGAGAACCTGCGTGCAATCCATCTTGTTCAATCATGCGAAACGATCCT
CATCCTGTCTCTTGATCGATCTTTGCAAAAGCCTAGGCCTCCAAAAAAGCCTCCTCACTA
Features (pLannotate 1.2.2; 15 found; start..end, strand, type, name):
    321..425     -  promoter       AmpR promoter: bla
    452..880     +  rep_origin     f1 ori (sequence partly withheld): f1 bacteriophage origin of replication; arrow indicates direction of (+) strand synthesis
    914..1035    -  polyA_signal   SV40 poly(A) signal: SV40 polyadenylation signal
   1058..1141    -  CDS            large T antigen (fragment): large T antigen from SV40 (simian virus 40)
   1161..1868    -  CDS            mCherry: mCherry is a basic (constitutively fluorescent) red fluorescent protein published in 2004, derived from Discosoma sp.. It is reported to be a very rapidly-maturing monomer with low acid sensitivity.
   1876..1928    -  misc_feature   MCS: multiple cloning site
   1929..2753    -  CDS            AP3A_SARS2: Experimental evidence at protein level: Swiss-Prot protein existence level 1. Plays a role in virus egress via lysosomal trafficking (PubMed:33157038, PubMed:33422265). Forms homotetrameric ion channels (viroporin) localized at endosomes and lysosomes, that may induce deacidification of lysosomes thereby allowing safe virion egress through lysosomal trafficking (By similarity) (PubMed:33157038, PubMed:33422265). Also blocks formation of autolysosomes through binding and sequestering host TMUB1/HOPS on late endosomes. This prevents fusion of autophagosomes with lysosomes, disrupting autophagy a
   2786..2989    -  promoter       CMV promoter: human cytomegalovirus (CMV) immediate early promoter
   2990..3293    -  enhancer       CMV enhancer: human cytomegalovirus immediate early enhancer
   3468..4056    -  rep_origin     ori: high-copy-number ColE1/pMB1/pBR322/pUC origin of replication
   4278..4294    +  polyA_signal   bGH poly(A) signal (fragment): bovine growth hormone polyadenylation signal
   4385..4432    -  polyA_signal   HSV TK poly(A) signal: herpes simplex virus thymidine kinase polyadenylation signal (Cole and Stacy, 1985)
   4491..4643    -  CDS            ble (fragment): BLE_KLEPN - Experimental evidence at protein level: Swiss-Prot protein existence level 1. Binding protein with a strong affinity to the bleomycin family of antibiotics. Binds to CL990; an antimitotic-antibiotic compound. From Klebsiella pneumoniae.
   4664..5458    -  CDS            NeoR/KanR: aminoglycoside phosphotransferase from Tn5; aph(3')-II (or nptII); confers resistance to neomycin, kanamycin, and G418 (Geneticin®)
   5493..319     -  promoter       SV40 promoter (across the origin): SV40 enhancer and early promoter
