[The description below was written by a language model from this plasmid's Addgene catalogue record and pLannotate feature annotations shown in this document.]
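Description:
Orf3a-mCherry is a mammalian expression plasmid built on the Clontech pmCherryN1 backbone, designed to produce the SARS-CoV-2 accessory protein ORF3a fused at its C terminus to the red fluorescent protein mCherry. The codon-optimized ORF3a coding sequence (about 800 bp) was amplified by PCR from a previously published template and inserted between the NheI and XhoI sites, both of which remain intact. It sits in frame with mCherry across the remaining multiple cloning site. In the sequenced record of 5,531 nt, transcription of the fusion is driven by the human cytomegalovirus immediate-early enhancer and promoter and terminated by an SV40 polyadenylation signal.

The plasmid replicates at high copy in E. coli through a ColE1/pUC-type origin and also carries an f1 phage origin, which can support single-stranded DNA production. A single Tn5 aminoglycoside phosphotransferase gene (NeoR/KanR) serves both hosts. The bacterial bla promoter upstream of it gives kanamycin resistance in E. coli, while the SV40 enhancer/early promoter and HSV TK polyadenylation signal allow G418 selection of stably transfected mammalian cells. Short fragments annotated as ble, bGH poly(A) and SV40 large T antigen appear to be backbone remnants or partial matches rather than functional elements.

ORF3a is annotated as a viroporin that forms ion channels at endosomes and lysosomes, contributes to virus egress via lysosomal trafficking and interferes with autophagosome–lysosome fusion. The construct belongs to a library of fluorescently tagged SARS-CoV-2 proteins. Its stated purpose is expression of the protein in mammalian cells and visualization of its subcellular localization by fluorescence microscopy.
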