Addgene plasmid #165138: Orf3a-mCherry
Purpose: mammalian expression and localization
Depositing lab: Bruno Antonny. Depositing organization: CNRS UMR 7275, Institut de Pharmacologie Moleculaire et Cellulaire (IPMC). Publication: A comprehensive library of fluorescent constructs of SARS-CoV-2 proteins and their initial characterisation in different cell types. Miserey-Lenkei S, Trajkovic K, D'Ambrosio JM, Patel AJ, Copic A, Mathur P, Schauer K, Goud B, Albanese V, Gautier R, Subra M, Kovacs D, Barelli H, Antonny B. Biol Cell. 2021 Jul;113(7):311-328. doi: 10.1111/boc.202000158. Epub 2021 May 10. PubMed 33666950.
Backbone
  Vector backbone: pmCherryN1
  Backbone manufacturer: Clontech
  Backbone size w/o insert (bp): 4700
  Vector type: Mammalian Expression
  Selectable markers: Neomycin (select with G418)
Growth in bacteria
  Bacterial resistance: Kanamycin, 50 μg/mL
  Growth temperature: 37°C
  Growth strain: DH5alpha
  Copy number: High Copy
Gene/Insert
  Gene/Insert name: Orf3a
  Species: codon optimized SARS-COV-2
  Insert size (bp): 800
  Entrez Gene: ORF3a (a.k.a. GU280_gp03)
  Promoter: CMV
  Tag / fusion protein: mCherry (C terminal on insert)
  Cloning method: Restriction Enzyme; 5′ cloning site NheI (not destroyed); 3′ cloning site XhoI (not destroyed)
  Sequencing primers: 5′ GTCGTAACAACTCCGCCC; 3′ CCTTGATGATGGCCATG
Resource information
  A portion of this plasmid was derived from a plasmid made by: Inserts were prepared by PCR with templates that have been published elsewhere: Gordon et al., 2020a.
Terms and licenses: Academic/Nonprofit Terms; Industry Terms: Not Available to Industry
Depositor comments: Please visit https://www.biorxiv.org/content/10.1101/2020.12.19.423586v1 for BioRxiv preprint. bioRxiv 2020.12.19.423586v1
How to cite: Orf3a-mCherry was a gift from Bruno Antonny (Addgene plasmid # 165138 ; http://n2t.net/addgene:165138 ; RRID:Addgene_165138)
